LOCUS       Exported 5477 bp ds-DNA circular SYN 03-OCT-2023
DEFINITION  attR4-attR3 Destination cassette in Tol1 backbone.
ACCESSION   .
VERSION     .
KEYWORDS    pToneDest
SOURCE      synthetic DNA construct
  ORGANISM  synthetic DNA construct
REFERENCE   1 (bases 1 to 5477)
  AUTHORS   Shin M, Male I, Beane TJ, Villefranc JA, Kok FO, Zhu LJ, Lawson ND
  TITLE     Vegfc acts through ERK to induce sprouting and differentiation of
            trunk lymphatic progenitors.
  JOURNAL   Development. 2016 Oct 15;143(20):3785-3795. Epub 2016 Sep 12.
  PUBMED    27621059
REFERENCE   2 (bases 1 to 5477)
  AUTHORS   .
  TITLE     Direct Submission
  JOURNAL   Exported Oct 3, 2023 from SnapGene Server 1.1.58
            http://www.snapgene.com
FEATURES             Location/Qualifiers
     source          1..5477
                     /organism="synthetic DNA construct"
                     /mol_type="other DNA"
     primer_bind     complement(29..51)
                     /label=pGEX 3'
                     /note="pGEX vectors, reverse primer"
     primer_bind     151..170
                     /label=pRS-marker
                     /note="pRS vectors, use to sequence yeast selectable
                     marker"
     primer_bind     364..386
                     /label=M13/pUC Forward
                     /note="In lacZ gene"
     primer_bind     378..395
                     /label=M13 Forward
                     /note="In lacZ gene. Also called M13-F20 or M13 (-21)
                     Forward"
     primer_bind     379..395
                     /label=M13 fwd
                     /note="common sequencing primer, one of multiple similar
                     variants"
     protein_bind    627..751
                     /gene="mutant version of attR"
                     /label=attR4
                     /bound_moiety="LR Clonase(TM)"
                     /note="recombination site for the Gateway(R) LR reaction"
     CDS             complement(1099..1404)
                     /codon_start=1
                     /gene="ccdB"
                     /product="CcdB, a bacterial toxin that poisons DNA gyrase"
                     /label=ccdB
                     /note="Plasmids containing the ccdB gene cannot be
                     propagated in standard E. coli strains."
                     /translation="MQFKVYTYKRESRYRLFVDVQSDIIDTPGRRMVIPLASARLLSDK
                     VSRELYPVVHIGDESWRMMTTDMASVPVSVIGEEVADLSHRENDIKNAINLMFWGI"
     primer_bind     complement(1201..1220)
                     /label=ccdB-fwd
                     /note="ccdB gene, forward primer"
     CDS             complement(1754..2407)
                     /codon_start=1
                     /gene="cat"
                     /product="chloramphenicol acetyltransferase"
                     /label=CmR
                     /note="confers resistance to chloramphenicol"
                     /translation="MEKKITGYTTVDISQWHRKEHFEAFQSVAQCTYNQTVQLDITAFL
                     KTVKKNKHKFYPAFIHILARLMNAHPEFRMAMKDGELVIWDSVHPCYTVFHEQTETFSS
                     LWSEYHDDFRQFLHIYSQDVACYGENLAYFPKGFIENMFFVSANPWVSFTSFDLNVANM
                     DNFFAPVFTMGKYYTQGDKVLMPLAIQVHHAVCDGFHVGRMLNELQQYCDEWQGG"
     primer_bind     2322..2341
                     /label=CAT-R
                     /note="Chloramphenicol resistance gene, reverse primer"
     promoter        complement(2408..2510)
                     /label=cat promoter
                     /note="promoter of the E. coli cat gene encoding
                     chloramphenicol acetyltransferase"
     protein_bind    complement(2656..2779)
                     /gene="mutant version of attR"
                     /label=attR3
                     /bound_moiety="LR Clonase(TM)"
                     /note="recombination site for the Gateway(R) LR reaction"
     polyA_signal    2801..2935
                     /label=SV40 poly(A) signal
                     /note="SV40 polyadenylation signal"
     primer_bind     complement(2825..2844)
                     /label=EBV-rev
                     /note="SV40 polyA terminator, reverse primer"
     primer_bind     2879..2898
                     /label=SV40pA-R
                     /note="SV40 polyA, reverse primer"
     primer_bind     complement(3204..3220)
                     /label=M13 rev
                     /note="common sequencing primer, one of multiple similar
                     variants"
     primer_bind     complement(3256..3272)
                     /label=M13 rev
                     /note="common sequencing primer, one of multiple similar
                     variants"
     primer_bind     complement(3269..3291)
                     /label=M13/pUC Reverse
                     /note="In lacZ gene"
     protein_bind    3280..3296
                     /label=lac operator
                     /bound_moiety="lac repressor encoded by lacI"
                     /note="The lac repressor binds to the lac operator to
                     inhibit transcription in E. coli. This inhibition can be
                     relieved by adding lactose or
                     isopropyl-beta-D-thiogalactopyranoside (IPTG)."
     promoter        complement(3304..3334)
                     /label=lac promoter
                     /note="promoter for the E. coli lac operon"
     protein_bind    3349..3370
                     /label=CAP binding site
                     /bound_moiety="E. coli catabolite activator protein"
                     /note="CAP binding activates transcription in the presence
                     of cAMP."
     primer_bind     complement(3487..3504)
                     /label=L4440
                     /note="L4440 vector, forward primer"
     rep_origin      complement(3658..4246)
                     /direction=LEFT
                     /label=ori
                     /note="high-copy-number ColE1/pMB1/pBR322/pUC origin of
                     replication"
     primer_bind     complement(3738..3757)
                     /label=pBR322ori-F
                     /note="pBR322 origin, forward primer"
     CDS             complement(4417..5277)
                     /codon_start=1
                     /gene="bla"
                     /product="beta-lactamase"
                     /label=AmpR
                     /note="confers resistance to ampicillin, carbenicillin, and
                     related antibiotics"
                     /translation="MSIQHFRVALIPFFAAFCLPVFAHPETLVKVKDAEDQLGARVGYI
                     ELDLNSGKILESFRPEERFPMMSTFKVLLCGAVLSRIDAGQEQLGRRIHYSQNDLVEYS
                     PVTEKHLTDGMTVRELCSAAITMSDNTAANLLLTTIGGPKELTAFLHNMGDHVTRLDRW
                     EPELNEAIPNDERDTTMPVAMATTLRKLLTGELLTLASRQQLIDWMEADKVAGPLLRSA
                     LPAGWFIADKSGAGERGSRGIIAALGPDGKPSRIVVIYTTGSQATMDERNRQIAEIGAS
                     LIKHW"
     primer_bind     5040..5059
                     /label=Amp-R
                     /note="Ampicillin resistance gene, reverse primer"
     promoter        complement(5278..5382)
                     /gene="bla"
                     /label=AmpR promoter
     primer_bind     5450..5468
                     /label=pBRforEco
                     /note="pBR322 vectors, upsteam of EcoRI site, forward
                     primer"
ORIGIN
        1 tcgcgcgttt cggtgatgac ggtgaaaacc tctgacacat gcagctcccg gagacggtca
       61 cagcttgtct gtaagcggat gccgggagca gacaagcccg tcagggcgcg tcagcgggtg
      121 ttggcgggtg tcggggctgg cttaactatg cggcatcaga gcagattgta ctgagagtgc
      181 accatatgcg gtgtgaaata ccgcacagat gcgtaaggag aaaataccgc atcaggcgcc
      241 attcgccatt caggctgcgc aactgttggg aagggcgatc ggtgcgggcc tcttcgctat
      301 tacgccagct ggcgaaaggg ggatgtgctg caaggcgatt aagttgggta acgccagggt
      361 tttcccagtc acgacgttgt aaaacgacgg ccagtgaatt ccctttagcc agtagcggtt
      421 ctaggcacgg gccgtccggg cggtggcctg gggcggaaaa ctgaaggggg gcggcaccgg
      481 cggctcagcc ctttgtaata tattaatatg caccactatt ggtttactta tgtcacagtt
      541 tgtaagtttg taacagcctg aacctggccg cgcgccattg ggatggaacc ctcgaggggc
      601 ccgctagcga tatccctgca gggctatcaa ctttgtatag aaaagttgaa cgagaaacgt
      661 aaaatgatat aaatatcaat atattaaatt agattttgca taaaaaacag actacataat
      721 actgtaaaac acaacatatc cagtcactat ggtcgaccga cagccttcca aatgttcttc
      781 tcaaacggaa tcgtcgtatc cagcctactc gctattgtcc tcaatgccgt attaaatcat
      841 aaaaagaaat aagaaaaaga ggtgcgagcc tcttttttgt gtgacaaaat aaaaacatct
      901 acctattcat atacgctagt gtcatagtcc tgaaaatcat ctgcatcaag aacaatttca
      961 caactcttat acttttctct tacaagtcgt tcggcttcat ctggattttc agcctctata
     1021 cttactaaac gtgataaagt ttctgtaatt tctactgtat cgacctgcag actggctgtg
     1081 tataagggag cctgacattt atattcccca gaacatcagg ttaatggcgt ttttgatgtc
     1141 attttcgcgg tggctgagat cagccacttc ttccccgata acggagaccg gcacactggc
     1201 catatcggtg gtcatcatgc gccagctttc atccccgata tgcaccaccg ggtaaagttc
     1261 acgggagact ttatctgaca gcagacgtgc actggccagg gggatcacca tccgtcgccc
     1321 gggcgtgtca ataatatcac tctgtacatc cacaaacaga cgataacggc tctctctttt
     1381 ataggtgtaa accttaaact gcatttcacc agcccctgtt ctcgtcagca aaagagccgt
     1441 tcatttcaat aaaccgggcg acctcagcca tcccttcctg attttccgct ttccagcgtt
     1501 cggcacgcag acgacgggct tcattctgca tggttgtgct taccagaccg gagatattga
     1561 catcatatat gccttgagca actgatagct gtcgctgtca actgtcactg taatacgctg
     1621 cttcatagca tacctctttt tgacatactt cgggtataca tatcagtata tattcttata
     1681 ccgcaaaaat cagcgcgcaa atacgcatac tgttatctgg cttttagtaa gccggatcca
     1741 cgcggcgttt acgccccccc tgccactcat cgcagtactg ttgtaattca ttaagcattc
     1801 tgccgacatg gaagccatca caaacggcat gatgaacctg aatcgccagc ggcatcagca
     1861 ccttgtcgcc ttgcgtataa tatttgccca tggtgaaaac gggggcgaag aagttgtcca
     1921 tattggccac gtttaaatca aaactggtga aactcaccca gggattggct gagacgaaaa
     1981 acatattctc aataaaccct ttagggaaat aggccaggtt ttcaccgtaa cacgccacat
     2041 cttgcgaata tatgtgtaga aactgccgga aatcgtcgtg gtattcactc cagagcgatg
     2101 aaaacgtttc agtttgctca tggaaaacgg tgtaacaagg gtgaacacta tcccatatca
     2161 ccagctcacc gtctttcatt gccatacgga attccggatg agcattcatc aggcgggcaa
     2221 gaatgtgaat aaaggccgga taaaacttgt gcttattttt ctttacggtc tttaaaaagg
     2281 ccgtaatatc cagctgaacg gtctggttat aggtacattg agcaactgac tgaaatgcct
     2341 caaaatgttc tttacgatgc cattgggata tatcaacggt ggtatatcca gtgatttttt
     2401 tctccatttt agcttcctta gctcctgaaa atctcgataa ctcaaaaaat acgcccggta
     2461 gtgatcttat ttcattatgg tgaaagttgg aacctcttac gtgccgatca acgtctcatt
     2521 ttcgccaaaa gttggcccag ggcttcccgg tatcaacagg gacaccagga tttatttatt
     2581 ctgcgaagtg atcttccgtc acaggtattt attcggcgca aagtgcgtcg ggtgatgctg
     2641 ccaacttacg gccgccatag tgactggata tgttgtgttt tacagtatta tgtagtctgt
     2701 tttttatgca aaatctaatt taatatattg atatttatat cattttacgt ttctcgttca
     2761 actttattat acatagttga taaggcgcgc caggcctgta gatccagaca tgataagata
     2821 cattgatgag tttggacaaa ccacaactag aatgcagtga aaaaaatgct ttatttgtga
     2881 aatttgtgat gctattgctt tatttgtaac cattataagc tgcaataaac aagttaacaa
     2941 caacaattgc attcatttta tgtttcaggt tcagggggag gtgtgggagg ttttttaatt
     3001 aaaacatttc agttgacgaa gacaaacaaa gttctgttgt gactatgggg ggggggggcg
     3061 cctggggatg gtctcgcccg gggagtaatt cagggtagaa ccgccactgg ctaaagggag
     3121 ctcggtacct cgcgaatgca tctagatatc ggatcccggg cccgtcgact gcagaggcct
     3181 gcatgcaagc ttgcgtaatc atggtcatag ctgtttcctg tatcccaatg gcgcgccgag
     3241 cttggcgtaa tcatggtcat agctgtttcc tgtgtgaaat tgttatccgc tcacaattcc
     3301 acacaacata cgagccggaa gcataaagtg taaagcctgg ggtgcctaat gagtgagcta
     3361 actcacatta attgcgttgc gctcactgcc cgctttccag tcgggaaacc tgtcgtgcca
     3421 gctgcattaa tgaatcggcc aacgcgcggg gagaggcggt ttgcgtattg ggcgctcttc
     3481 cgcttcctcg ctcactgact cgctgcgctc ggtcgttcgg ctgcggcgag cggtatcagc
     3541 tcactcaaag gcggtaatac ggttatccac agaatcaggg gataacgcag gaaagaacat
     3601 gtgagcaaaa ggccagcaaa aggccaggaa ccgtaaaaag gccgcgttgc tggcgttttt
     3661 ccataggctc cgcccccctg acgagcatca caaaaatcga cgctcaagtc agaggtggcg
     3721 aaacccgaca ggactataaa gataccaggc gtttccccct ggaagctccc tcgtgcgctc
     3781 tcctgttccg accctgccgc ttaccggata cctgtccgcc tttctccctt cgggaagcgt
     3841 ggcgctttct catagctcac gctgtaggta tctcagttcg gtgtaggtcg ttcgctccaa
     3901 gctgggctgt gtgcacgaac cccccgttca gcccgaccgc tgcgccttat ccggtaacta
     3961 tcgtcttgag tccaacccgg taagacacga cttatcgcca ctggcagcag ccactggtaa
     4021 caggattagc agagcgaggt atgtaggcgg tgctacagag ttcttgaagt ggtggcctaa
     4081 ctacggctac actagaagaa cagtatttgg tatctgcgct ctgctgaagc cagttacctt
     4141 cggaaaaaga gttggtagct cttgatccgg caaacaaacc accgctggta gcggtggttt
     4201 ttttgtttgc aagcagcaga ttacgcgcag aaaaaaagga tctcaagaag atcctttgat
     4261 cttttctacg gggtctgacg ctcagtggaa cgaaaactca cgttaaggga ttttggtcat
     4321 gagattatca aaaaggatct tcacctagat ccttttaaat taaaaatgaa gttttaaatc
     4381 aatctaaagt atatatgagt aaacttggtc tgacagttac caatgcttaa tcagtgaggc
     4441 acctatctca gcgatctgtc tatttcgttc atccatagtt gcctgactcc ccgtcgtgta
     4501 gataactacg atacgggagg gcttaccatc tggccccagt gctgcaatga taccgcgaga
     4561 cccacgctca ccggctccag atttatcagc aataaaccag ccagccggaa gggccgagcg
     4621 cagaagtggt cctgcaactt tatccgcctc catccagtct attaattgtt gccgggaagc
     4681 tagagtaagt agttcgccag ttaatagttt gcgcaacgtt gttgccattg ctacaggcat
     4741 cgtggtgtca cgctcgtcgt ttggtatggc ttcattcagc tccggttccc aacgatcaag
     4801 gcgagttaca tgatccccca tgttgtgcaa aaaagcggtt agctccttcg gtcctccgat
     4861 cgttgtcaga agtaagttgg ccgcagtgtt atcactcatg gttatggcag cactgcataa
     4921 ttctcttact gtcatgccat ccgtaagatg cttttctgtg actggtgagt actcaaccaa
     4981 gtcattctga gaatagtgta tgcggcgacc gagttgctct tgcccggcgt caatacggga
     5041 taataccgcg ccacatagca gaactttaaa agtgctcatc attggaaaac gttcttcggg
     5101 gcgaaaactc tcaaggatct taccgctgtt gagatccagt tcgatgtaac ccactcgtgc
     5161 acccaactga tcttcagcat cttttacttt caccagcgtt tctgggtgag caaaaacagg
     5221 aaggcaaaat gccgcaaaaa agggaataag ggcgacacgg aaatgttgaa tactcatact
     5281 cttccttttt caatattatt gaagcattta tcagggttat tgtctcatga gcggatacat
     5341 atttgaatgt atttagaaaa ataaacaaat aggggttccg cgcacatttc cccgaaaagt
     5401 gccacctgac gtctaagaaa ccattattat catgacatta acctataaaa ataggcgtat
     5461 cacgaggccc tttcgtc
//
