>Addgene plasmid #67691 | pToneDest | addgene full sequence | sequence record 409588 | Addgene NGS Result
TCGCGCGTTTCGGTGATGACGGTGAAAACCTCTGACACATGCAGCTCCCGGAGACGGTCACAGCTTGTCT
GTAAGCGGATGCCGGGAGCAGACAAGCCCGTCAGGGCGCGTCAGCGGGTGTTGGCGGGTGTCGGGGCTGG
CTTAACTATGCGGCATCAGAGCAGATTGTACTGAGAGTGCACCATATGCGGTGTGAAATACCGCACAGAT
GCGTAAGGAGAAAATACCGCATCAGGCGCCATTCGCCATTCAGGCTGCGCAACTGTTGGGAAGGGCGATC
GGTGCGGGCCTCTTCGCTATTACGCCAGCTGGCGAAAGGGGGATGTGCTGCAAGGCGATTAAGTTGGGTA
ACGCCAGGGTTTTCCCAGTCACGACGTTGTAAAACGACGGCCAGTGAATTCCCTTTAGCCAGTAGCGGTT
CTAGGCACGGGCCGTCCGGGCGGTGGCCTGGGGCGGAAAACTGAAGGGGGGCGGCACCGGCGGCTCAGCC
CTTTGTAATATATTAATATGCACCACTATTGGTTTACTTATGTCACAGTTTGTAAGTTTGTAACAGCCTG
AACCTGGCCGCGCGCCATTGGGATGGAACCCTCGAGGGGCCCGCTAGCGATATCCCTGCAGGGCTATCAA
CTTTGTATAGAAAAGTTGAACGAGAAACGTAAAATGATATAAATATCAATATATTAAATTAGATTTTGCA
TAAAAAACAGACTACATAATACTGTAAAACACAACATATCCAGTCACTATGGTCGACCGACAGCCTTCCA
AATGTTCTTCTCAAACGGAATCGTCGTATCCAGCCTACTCGCTATTGTCCTCAATGCCGTATTAAATCAT
AAAAAGAAATAAGAAAAAGAGGTGCGAGCCTCTTTTTTGTGTGACAAAATAAAAACATCTACCTATTCAT
ATACGCTAGTGTCATAGTCCTGAAAATCATCTGCATCAAGAACAATTTCACAACTCTTATACTTTTCTCT
TACAAGTCGTTCGGCTTCATCTGGATTTTCAGCCTCTATACTTACTAAACGTGATAAAGTTTCTGTAATT
TCTACTGTATCGACCTGCAGACTGGCTGTGTATAAGGGAGCCTGACATTTATATTCCCCAGAACATCAGG
TTAATGGCGTTTTTGATGTCATTTTCGCGGTGGCTGAGATCAGCCACTTCTTCCCCGATAACGGAGACCG
GCACACTGGCCATATCGGTGGTCATCATGCGCCAGCTTTCATCCCCGATATGCACCACCGGGTAAAGTTC
ACGGGAGACTTTATCTGACAGCAGACGTGCACTGGCCAGGGGGATCACCATCCGTCGCCCGGGCGTGTCA
ATAATATCACTCTGTACATCCACAAACAGACGATAACGGCTCTCTCTTTTATAGGTGTAAACCTTAAACT
GCATTTCACCAGCCCCTGTTCTCGTCAGCAAAAGAGCCGTTCATTTCAATAAACCGGGCGACCTCAGCCA
TCCCTTCCTGATTTTCCGCTTTCCAGCGTTCGGCACGCAGACGACGGGCTTCATTCTGCATGGTTGTGCT
TACCAGACCGGAGATATTGACATCATATATGCCTTGAGCAACTGATAGCTGTCGCTGTCAACTGTCACTG
TAATACGCTGCTTCATAGCATACCTCTTTTTGACATACTTCGGGTATACATATCAGTATATATTCTTATA
CCGCAAAAATCAGCGCGCAAATACGCATACTGTTATCTGGCTTTTAGTAAGCCGGATCCACGCGGCGTTT
ACGCCCCCCCTGCCACTCATCGCAGTACTGTTGTAATTCATTAAGCATTCTGCCGACATGGAAGCCATCA
CAAACGGCATGATGAACCTGAATCGCCAGCGGCATCAGCACCTTGTCGCCTTGCGTATAATATTTGCCCA
TGGTGAAAACGGGGGCGAAGAAGTTGTCCATATTGGCCACGTTTAAATCAAAACTGGTGAAACTCACCCA
GGGATTGGCTGAGACGAAAAACATATTCTCAATAAACCCTTTAGGGAAATAGGCCAGGTTTTCACCGTAA
CACGCCACATCTTGCGAATATATGTGTAGAAACTGCCGGAAATCGTCGTGGTATTCACTCCAGAGCGATG
AAAACGTTTCAGTTTGCTCATGGAAAACGGTGTAACAAGGGTGAACACTATCCCATATCACCAGCTCACC
GTCTTTCATTGCCATACGGAATTCCGGATGAGCATTCATCAGGCGGGCAAGAATGTGAATAAAGGCCGGA
TAAAACTTGTGCTTATTTTTCTTTACGGTCTTTAAAAAGGCCGTAATATCCAGCTGAACGGTCTGGTTAT
AGGTACATTGAGCAACTGACTGAAATGCCTCAAAATGTTCTTTACGATGCCATTGGGATATATCAACGGT
GGTATATCCAGTGATTTTTTTCTCCATTTTAGCTTCCTTAGCTCCTGAAAATCTCGATAACTCAAAAAAT
ACGCCCGGTAGTGATCTTATTTCATTATGGTGAAAGTTGGAACCTCTTACGTGCCGATCAACGTCTCATT
TTCGCCAAAAGTTGGCCCAGGGCTTCCCGGTATCAACAGGGACACCAGGATTTATTTATTCTGCGAAGTG
ATCTTCCGTCACAGGTATTTATTCGGCGCAAAGTGCGTCGGGTGATGCTGCCAACTTACGGCCGCCATAG
TGACTGGATATGTTGTGTTTTACAGTATTATGTAGTCTGTTTTTTATGCAAAATCTAATTTAATATATTG
ATATTTATATCATTTTACGTTTCTCGTTCAACTTTATTATACATAGTTGATAAGGCGCGCCAGGCCTGTA
GATCCAGACATGATAAGATACATTGATGAGTTTGGACAAACCACAACTAGAATGCAGTGAAAAAAATGCT
TTATTTGTGAAATTTGTGATGCTATTGCTTTATTTGTAACCATTATAAGCTGCAATAAACAAGTTAACAA
CAACAATTGCATTCATTTTATGTTTCAGGTTCAGGGGGAGGTGTGGGAGGTTTTTTAATTAAAACATTTC
AGTTGACGAAGACAAACAAAGTTCTGTTGTGACTATGGGGGGGGGGGGCGCCTGGGGATGGTCTCGCCCG
GGGAGTAATTCAGGGTAGAACCGCCACTGGCTAAAGGAAGCTTGGCGTAATCATGGTCATAGCTGTTTCC
TGTATCCCAATGGCGCGCCGAGCTTGGCGTAATCATGGTCATAGCTGTTTCCTGTGTGAAATTGTTATCC
GCTCACAATTCCACACAACATACGAGCCGGAAGCATAAAGTGTAAAGCCTGGGGTGCCTAATGAGTGAGC
TAACTCACATTAATTGCGTTGCGCTCACTGCCCGCTTTCCAGTCGGGAAACCTGTCGTGCCAGCTGCATT
AATGAATCGGCCAACGCGCGGGGAGAGGCGGTTTGCGTATTGGGCGCTCTTCCGCTTCCTCGCTCACTGA
CTCGCTGCGCTCGGTCGTTCGGCTGCGGCGAGCGGTATCAGCTCACTCAAAGGCGGTAATACGGTTATCC
ACAGAATCAGGGGATAACGCAGGAAAGAACATGTGAGCAAAAGGCCAGCAAAAGGCCAGGAACCGTAAAA
AGGCCGCGTTGCTGGCGTTTTTCCATAGGCTCCGCCCCCCTGACGAGCATCACAAAAATCGACGCTCAAG
TCAGAGGTGGCGAAACCCGACAGGACTATAAAGATACCAGGCGTTTCCCCCTGGAAGCTCCCTCGTGCGC
TCTCCTGTTCCGACCCTGCCGCTTACCGGATACCTGTCCGCCTTTCTCCCTTCGGGAAGCGTGGCGCTTT
CTCATAGCTCACGCTGTAGGTATCTCAGTTCGGTGTAGGTCGTTCGCTCCAAGCTGGGCTGTGTGCACGA
ACCCCCCGTTCAGCCCGACCGCTGCGCCTTATCCGGTAACTATCGTCTTGAGTCCAACCCGGTAAGACAC
GACTTATCGCCACTGGCAGCAGCCACTGGTAACAGGATTAGCAGAGCGAGGTATGTAGGCGGTGCTACAG
AGTTCTTGAAGTGGTGGCCTAACTACGGCTACACTAGAAGAACAGTATTTGGTATCTGCGCTCTGCTGAA
GCCAGTTACCTTCGGAAAAAGAGTTGGTAGCTCTTGATCCGGCAAACAAACCACCGCTGGTAGCGGTGGT
TTTTTTGTTTGCAAGCAGCAGATTACGCGCAGAAAAAAAGGATCTCAAGAAGATCCTTTGATCTTTTCTA
CGGGGTCTGACGCTCAGTGGAACGAAAACTCACGTTAAGGGATTTTGGTCATGAGATTATCAAAAAGGAT
CTTCACCTAGATCCTTTTAAATTAAAAATGAAGTTTTAAATCAATCTAAAGTATATATGAGTAAACTTGG
TCTGACAGTTACCAATGCTTAATCAGTGAGGCACCTATCTCAGCGATCTGTCTATTTCGTTCATCCATAG
TTGCCTGACTCCCCGTCGTGTAGATAACTACGATACGGGAGGGCTTACCATCTGGCCCCAGTGCTGCAAT
GATACCGCGAGACCCACGCTCACCGGCTCCAGATTTATCAGCAATAAACCAGCCAGCCGGAAGGGCCGAG
CGCAGAAGTGGTCCTGCAACTTTATCCGCCTCCATCCAGTCTATTAATTGTTGCCGGGAAGCTAGAGTAA
GTAGTTCGCCAGTTAATAGTTTGCGCAACGTTGTTGCCATTGCTACAGGCATCGTGGTGTCACGCTCGTC
GTTTGGTATGGCTTCATTCAGCTCCGGTTCCCAACGATCAAGGCGAGTTACATGATCCCCCATGTTGTGC
AAAAAAGCGGTTAGCTCCTTCGGTCCTCCGATCGTTGTCAGAAGTAAGTTGGCCGCAGTGTTATCACTCA
TGGTTATGGCAGCACTGCATAATTCTCTTACTGTCATGCCATCCGTAAGATGCTTTTCTGTGACTGGTGA
GTACTCAACCAAGTCATTCTGAGAATAGTGTATGCGGCGACCGAGTTGCTCTTGCCCGGCGTCAATACGG
GATAATACCGCGCCACATAGCAGAACTTTAAAAGTGCTCATCATTGGAAAACGTTCTTCGGGGCGAAAAC
TCTCAAGGATCTTACCGCTGTTGAGATCCAGTTCGATGTAACCCACTCGTGCACCCAACTGATCTTCAGC
ATCTTTTACTTTCACCAGCGTTTCTGGGTGAGCAAAAACAGGAAGGCAAAATGCCGCAAAAAAGGGAATA
AGGGCGACACGGAAATGTTGAATACTCATACTCTTCCTTTTTCAATATTATTGAAGCATTTATCAGGGTT
ATTGTCTCATGAGCGGATACATATTTGAATGTATTTAGAAAAATAAACAAATAGGGGTTCCGCGCACATT
TCCCCGAAAAGTGCCACCTGACGTCTAAGAAACCATTATTATCATGACATTAACCTATAAAAATAGGCGT
ATCACGAGGCCCTTTCGTC
Features (pLannotate 1.2.2; 19 found; start..end, strand, type, name):
    137..236     +  misc_feature   bom (fragment): basis of mobility region from pBR322
    242..399     -  CDS            lacZα (fragment): LacZα fragment of β-galactosidase; lacZ fragment
    628..648     +  protein_bind   attB4: mutant version of attB; core recombination site for the Gateway® BP reaction BP Clonase™
    632..751     +  protein_bind   attR1: mutant version of attR; recombination site for the Gateway® LR reaction LR Clonase™
    906..1058    -  CDS            dpnD (fragment): DPND_STRPN - Protein predicted: Swiss-Prot protein existence level 4. From Streptococcus pneumoniae serotype 4 (strain ATCC BAA-334 / TIGR4).
   1102..1404    -  CDS            ccdB: CCDB_ECOLI - Also known as G, letB, letD. Experimental evidence at protein level: Swiss-Prot protein existence level 1. Toxic component of a type II toxin-antitoxin (TA) system, functioning in plasmid maintainence. Responsible for the post- segregational killing (PSK) of plasmid-free cells, also referred to as a plasmid addiction system. Half-life of over 2 hours. Cell killing by CcdB is accompanied by filamentation, defects in chromosome and plasmid segregation, defects in cell division, formation of anucleate cells, decreased DNA synthesis and plasmid loss. Interferes with the activity of DN
   1409..1567    -  CDS            ccdA (fragment): CCDA_ECO57 - Also known as H, letA. Experimental evidence at protein level: Swiss-Prot protein existence level 1. Antitoxin component of a type II toxin-antitoxin (TA) system which inhibits the post-segregational killing (PSK) of plasmid-free cells, also referred to as a plasmid addiction system. Binds to and blocks the activity of CcdB; will also remove bound CcdB protein from the CcdB-GyrA complex by forming a CcdA-CcdB complex, a process termed rejuvenation. Functions as a transcriptional corepressor for the ccdAB operon, repression also requires CcdB (By similarity). From Escherichia coli
   1749..2407    -  CDS            CmR: chloramphenicol acetyltransferase; cat; confers resistance to chloramphenicol
   2408..2510    -  promoter       cat promoter: promoter of the E. coli cat gene encoding chloramphenicol acetyltransferase
   2656..2779    -  protein_bind   attR3: mutant version of attR; recombination site for the Gateway® LR reaction LR Clonase™
   2801..2935    -  polyA_signal   SV40 poly(A) signal: SV40 polyadenylation signal
   3212..3228    -  protein_bind   lac operator: The lac repressor binds to the lac operator to inhibit transcription in E. coli. This inhibition can be relieved by adding lactose or isopropyl-β-D-thiogalactopyranoside (IPTG). lac repressor encoded by lacI
   3236..3266    -  promoter       lac promoter: promoter for the E. coli lac operon
   3281..3302    -  protein_bind   CAP binding site: CAP binding activates transcription in the presence of cAMP. E. coli catabolite activator protein
   3315..3407    -  CDS            lacI (fragment): lac repressor; lacI; The lac repressor binds to the lac operator to inhibit transcription in E. coli. This inhibition can be relieved by adding lactose or isopropyl-β-D-thiogalactopyranoside (IPTG).
   3590..4178    -  rep_origin     ori: high-copy-number ColE1/pMB1/pBR322/pUC origin of replication
   4349..5209    -  CDS            AmpR: β-lactamase; bla; confers resistance to ampicillin, carbenicillin, and related antibiotics
   5210..5314    -  promoter       AmpR promoter: bla
   5409..35      +  CDS            rop (fragment) (across the origin): Rop protein, which maintains plasmids at low copy number; rop
