[The description below was written by a language model from this plasmid's Addgene catalogue record, the feature table of its GenBank file and pLannotate feature annotations shown in this document.]
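Description:
pToneDest is an empty Gateway destination vector built on a pUC57 backbone. It is designed for assembling transgenes that can be integrated into a host genome through the Tol1 transposon system. The plasmid replicates in E. coli from a high-copy ColE1/pUC-type origin and carries an ampicillin resistance gene (bla) with its own promoter. Remnants of the pUC lacZα region, including the lac promoter, operator and CAP site, flank the cloning region, and M13 forward and reverse primer sites allow the cassette to be sequenced.

The functional core is an attR4–attR3 destination cassette that contains the ccdB gyrase toxin gene and a chloramphenicol acetyltransferase gene driven by the cat promoter. Because ccdB is lethal to standard strains, the empty vector is kept in a ccdB-tolerant strain (DB3.1) under combined chloramphenicol and ampicillin selection. In an LR Clonase reaction, compatible multisite Gateway entry clones replace the ccdB/CmR segment. Recombinants can then be recovered in ordinary E. coli on ampicillin, while unreacted vector is counter-selected. An SV40 polyadenylation signal lies just outside attR3, where it can terminate transcripts from the recombined insert. The vector itself has no annotated eukaryotic promoter, so regulatory sequences must come from the entry clones.

The record describes the cassette as sitting in a Tol1 backbone, but neither feature table annotates the Tol1 transposon arms. They presumably occupy the unannotated stretches on either side of the cassette. The two sequence records also differ slightly in length (5,477 versus 5,409 bp), and the automated annotation labels the first site as attR1/attB4 rather than attR4. The associated publication concerns lymphatic vessel development, but the record does not name a host organism.
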