Addgene plasmid #67691: pToneDest
Purpose: (Empty Backbone) attR4-attR3 Destination cassette in Tol1 backbone
Depositing lab: Nathan Lawson. Depositing organization: University of Massachusetts, Worcester. Publication: Vegfc acts through ERK to induce sprouting and differentiation of trunk lymphatic progenitors. Shin M, Male I, Beane TJ, Villefranc JA, Kok FO, Zhu LJ, Lawson ND. Development. 2016 Oct 15;143(20):3785-3795. Epub 2016 Sep 12. 10.1242/dev.137901 PubMed 27621059.
Backbone
  Vector backbone: pUC57
Growth in bacteria
  Bacterial resistance: Chloramphenicol and Ampicillin, 25 & 100 μg/mL
  Growth temperature: 37°C
  Growth strain: DB3.1
  Copy number: Unknown
Gene/Insert
  Sequencing primers: 5′ M13F; 3′ M13R
Terms and licenses: Academic/Nonprofit Terms; Industry Terms: Not Available to Industry
How to cite: pToneDest was a gift from Nathan Lawson (Addgene plasmid # 67691 ; http://n2t.net/addgene:67691 ; RRID:Addgene_67691)
