>Addgene plasmid #67691 | pToneDest | addgene partial sequence | sequence record 121193 | ccdB-Fwd 5'-GCATGATGACCACCGATATG-3'
CGGGGAAGAAGTGGCTGATCTCAGCCACCGCGAAAATGACATCAAAAACGCCATTAACCTGATGTTCTGG
GGAATATAAATGTCAGGCTCCCTTATACACAGCCAGTCTGCAGGTCGATACAGTAGAAATTACAGAAACT
TTATCACGTTTAGTAAGTATAGAGGCTGAAAATCCAGATGAAGCCGAACGACTTGTAAGAGAAAAGTATA
AGAGTTGTGAAATTGTTCTTGATGCAGATGATTTTCAGGACTATGACACTAGCGTATATGAATAGGTAGA
TGTTTTTATTTTGTCACACAAAAAAGAGGCTCGCACCTCTTTTTCTTATTTCTTTTTATGATTTAATACG
GCATTGAGGACAATAGCGAGTAGGCTGGATACGACGATTCCGTTTGAGAAGAACATTTGGAAGGCTGTCG
GTCGACCATAGTGACTGGATATGTTGTGTTTTACAGTATTATGTAGTCTGTTTTTTATGCAAAATCTAAT
TTAATATATTGATATTTATATCATTTTACGTTTCTCGTTCAACTTTTCTATACAAAGTTGATAGCCCTGC
AGGGATATCGCTAGCGGGCCCCTCGAGGGTTCCATCCCAATGGCGCGCGGCCAGGTTCAGGCTGTTACAA
ACTTACAAACTGTGACATAAGTAAACCAATAGTGGTGCATATTAATATATTACAAAGGGCTGAGCCGCCG
GTGCCGCCCCCCTTCAGTTTTCCGCCCCAGGCCACCGCCCGGACGGCCCGTGCCTAGAACCGCTACTGGC
TAAAGGGAATTCACTGGCCGTCGTTTTACAACGTCGTGACTGGGAAAACCCTGGCGTTACCCAACTTAAT
CGCCTTGCAGCACATCCCCCTTTCGCCAGCTGGCGTAATAGCGAAGAGGCCCGCACCGATCGCCCTTCCC
AACAGTTGCGCAGCCTGAATGGCGAATGGCGCCTGATGCGGTATTTTCTCCTTACGCATCTGTGCGGTAT
TTCACACCGCATATGGTGCACTCTCAGTACAATCTGCTCTGATGCCGCATAGTTAAGCCAGCCCCGACAC
CCGCCAACACCCGCTGACGCGCCCTGACGGGCTTGTCTGCTCCCGGCATCCGCTTACAGACAAGCTGTGA
CCGTCTCCGG
