>Addgene plasmid #67691 | pToneDest | addgene partial sequence | sequence record 121195 | CAT-R 5'-GCAACTGACTGAAATGCCTC-3'
CATGGGATATATCAACGGTGGTATATCCAGTGATTTTTTTCTCCATTTTAGCTTCCTTAGCTCCTGAAAA
TCTCGATAACTCAAAAAATACGCCCGGTAGTGATCTTATTTCATTATGGTGAAAGTTGGAACCTCTTACG
TGCCGATCAACGTCTCATTTTCGCCAAAAGTTGGCCCAGGGCTTCCCGGTATCAACAGGGACACCAGGAT
TTATTTATTCTGCGAAGTGATCTTCCGTCACAGGTATTTATTCGGCGCAAAGTGCGTCGGGTGATGCTGC
CAACTTACGGCCGCCATAGTGACTGGATATGTTGTGTTTTACAGTATTATGTAGTCTGTTTTTTATGCAA
AATCTAATTTAATATATTGATATTTATATCATTTTACGTTTCTCGTTCAACTTTATTATACATAGTTGAT
AAGGCGCGCCAGGCCTGTAGATCCAGACATGATAAGATACATTGATGAGTTTGGACAAACCACAACTAGA
ATGCAGTGAAAAAAATGCTTTATTTGTGAAATTTGTGATGCTATTGCTTTATTTGTAACCATTATAAGCT
GCAATAAACAAGTTAACAACAACAATTGCATTCATTTTATGTTTCAGGTTCAGGGGGAGGTGTGGGAGGT
TTTTTAATTAAAACATTTCAGTTGACGAAGACAAACAAAGTTCTGTTGTGACTATGGGGGGGGGGGG
